>Addgene plasmid #227261 | qTAG-C-mScarlet-EFS-Zeo | addgene full sequence | sequence record 451273 | Addgene NGS Result
TCGCGCGTTTCGGTGATGACGGTGAAAACCTCTGACACATGCAGCTCCCGGAGACGGTCACAGCTTGTCT
GTAAGCGGATGCCGGGAGCAGACAAGCCCGTCAGGGCGCGTCAGCGGGTGTTGGCGGGTGTCGGGGCTGG
CTTAACTATGCGGCATCAGAGCAGATTGTACTGAGAGTGCACCATATGCGGTGTGAAATACCGCACAGAT
GCGTAAGGAGAAAATACCGCATCAGGCGCCATTCGCCATTCAGGCTGCGCAACTGTTGGGAAGGGCGATC
GGTGCGGGCCTCTTCGCTATTACGCCAGCTGGCGAAAGGGGGATGTGCTGCAAGGCGATTAAGTTGGGTA
ACGCCAGGGTTTTCCCAGTCACGACGTTGTAAAACGACGGCCAGTGAATTCGGAGGAAGCGGAGGATCTG
GCGGTACCGGAGGTGGCGGAAGCATGGTGAGCAAGGGCGAGGCAGTGATCAAGGAGTTCATGCGGTTCAA
GGTGCACATGGAGGGCTCCATGAACGGCCACGAGTTCGAGATCGAGGGCGAGGGCGAGGGCCGCCCCTAC
GAGGGCACCCAGACCGCCAAGCTGAAGGTGACCAAGGGTGGCCCCCTGCCCTTCTCCTGGGACATCCTGT
CCCCTCAGTTCATGTACGGCTCCAGGGCCTTCACCAAGCACCCCGCCGACATCCCCGACTACTATAAGCA
GTCCTTCCCCGAGGGCTTCAAGTGGGAGCGCGTGATGAACTTCGAGGACGGCGGCGCCGTGACCGTGACC
CAGGACACCTCCCTGGAGGACGGCACCCTGATCTACAAGGTGAAGCTCCGCGGCACCAACTTCCCTCCTG
ACGGCCCCGTAATGCAGAAGAAGACAATGGGCTGGGAAGCGTCCACCGAGCGGTTGTACCCCGAGGACGG
CGTGCTGAAGGGCGACATTAAGATGGCCCTGCGCCTGAAGGACGGCGGCCGCTACCTGGCGGACTTCAAG
ACCACCTACAAGGCCAAGAAGCCCGTGCAGATGCCCGGCGCCTACAACGTCGACCGCAAGTTGGACATCA
CCTCCCACAACGAGGACTACACCGTGGTGGAACAGTACGAACGCTCCGAGGGCCGCCACTCCACCGGCGG
CATGGACGAGCTGTACAAGGGAGGTGGCGGTTCCGGCAAGCCCATCCCCAACCCCCTGCTGGGCCTGGAC
AGCACCGGAGGTGGCGGATCAACGCGTTACCGTTCGTATAGCATACATTATACGAAGTTATCTGGATCCT
GATAATGATCATAATCAGCCATACCACATTTGTAGAGGTTTTACTTGCTTTAAAAAACCTCCCACACCTC
CCCCTGAACCTGAAACATAAAATGAATGCAATTGTTGTTGTTAACTTGTTTATTGCAGCTTATAATGGTT
ACAAATAAAGCAATAGCATCACAAATTTCACAAATAAAGCATTTTTTTCACTGCATTCTAGTTGTGGTTT
GTCCAAACTCATCAATGTATCTTACTAGATTAGGTCTTGAAAGGAGTGGGAATTGGCTCCGGTGCCCGTC
AGTGGGCAGAGCGCACATCGCCCACAGTCCCCGAGAAGTTGGGGGGAGGGGTCGGCAATTGATCCGGTGC
CTAGAGAAGGTGGCGCGGGGTAAACTGGGAAAGTGATGTCGTGTACTGGCTCCGCCTTTTTCCCGAGGGT
GGGGGAGAACCGTATATAAGTGCAGTAGTCGCCGTGAACGTTCTTTTTCGCAACGGGTTTGCCGCCAGAA
CACAGGGCCTCTAGAATGGCCAAGTTGACCAGTGCCGTTCCGGTGCTCACCGCGCGCGACGTCGCCGGAG
CGGTCGAGTTCTGGACCGACCGGCTCGGGTTCAGCCGGGACTTCGTGGAGGACGACTTCGCCGGTGTGGT
CCGGGACGACGTGACCCTGTTCATCAGCGCGGTCCAGGACCAGGTGGTGCCGGACAACACCCTGGCCTGG
GTGTGGGTGCGCGGCCTGGACGAGCTGTACGCCGAGTGGTCGGAGGTCGTGTCCACGAACTTCCGGGACG
CCTCCGGGCCGGCCATGACCGAGATCGGCGAGCAGCCGTGGGGGCGGGAGTTCGCCCTGCGCGACCCGGC
CGGCAACTGCGTGCACTTCGTGGCCGAGGAGCAGGACCCCGGGATAACTTCGTATAGCATACATTATACG
AACGGTAGCCTCGAGACCGGTAAGAGCAAGTGAAAGCTTGGCGTAATCATGGTCATAGCTGTTTCCTGTG
TGAAATTGTTATCCGCTCACAATTCCACACAACATACGAGCCGGAAGCATAAAGTGTAAAGCCTGGGGTG
CCTAATGAGTGAGCTAACTCACATTAATTGCGTTGCGCTCACTGCCCGCTTTCCAGTCGGGAAACCTGTC
GTGCCAGCTGCATTAATGAATCGGCCAACGCGCGGGGAGAGGCGGTTTGCGTATTGGGCGCTCTTCCGCT
TCCTCGCTCACTGACTCGCTGCGCTCGGTCGTTCGGCTGCGGCGAGCGGTATCAGCTCACTCAAAGGCGG
TAATACGGTTATCCACAGAATCAGGGGATAACGCAGGAAAGAACATGTGAGCAAAAGGCCAGCAAAAGGC
CAGGAACCGTAAAAAGGCCGCGTTGCTGGCGTTTTTCCATAGGCTCCGCCCCCCTGACGAGCATCACAAA
AATCGACGCTCAAGTCAGAGGTGGCGAAACCCGACAGGACTATAAAGATACCAGGCGTTTCCCCCTGGAA
GCTCCCTCGTGCGCTCTCCTGTTCCGACCCTGCCGCTTACCGGATACCTGTCCGCCTTTCTCCCTTCGGG
AAGCGTGGCGCTTTCTCATAGCTCACGCTGTAGGTATCTCAGTTCGGTGTAGGTCGTTCGCTCCAAGCTG
GGCTGTGTGCACGAACCCCCCGTTCAGCCCGACCGCTGCGCCTTATCCGGTAACTATCGTCTTGAGTCCA
ACCCGGTAAGACACGACTTATCGCCACTGGCAGCAGCCACTGGTAACAGGATTAGCAGAGCGAGGTATGT
AGGCGGTGCTACAGAGTTCTTGAAGTGGTGGCCTAACTACGGCTACACTAGAAGAACAGTATTTGGTATC
TGCGCTCTGCTGAAGCCAGTTACCTTCGGAAAAAGAGTTGGTAGCTCTTGATCCGGCAAACAAACCACCG
CTGGTAGCGGTGGTTTTTTTGTTTGCAAGCAGCAGATTACGCGCAGAAAAAAAGGATCTCAAGAAGATCC
TTTGATCTTTTCTACGGGGTCTGACGCTCAGTGGAACGAAAACTCACGTTAAGGGATTTTGGTCATGAGA
TTATCAAAAAGGATCTTCACCTAGATCCTTTTAAATTAAAAATGAAGTTTTAAATCAATCTAAAGTATAT
ATGAGTAAACTTGGTCTGACAGTTACCAATGCTTAATCAGTGAGGCACCTATCTCAGCGATCTGTCTATT
TCGTTCATCCATAGTTGCCTGACTCCCCGTCGTGTAGATAACTACGATACGGGAGGGCTTACCATCTGGC
CCCAGTGCTGCAATGATACCGCGAGACCCACGCTCACCGGCTCCAGATTTATCAGCAATAAACCAGCCAG
CCGGAAGGGCCGAGCGCAGAAGTGGTCCTGCAACTTTATCCGCCTCCATCCAGTCTATTAATTGTTGCCG
GGAAGCTAGAGTAAGTAGTTCGCCAGTTAATAGTTTGCGCAACGTTGTTGCCATTGCTACAGGCATCGTG
GTGTCACGCTCGTCGTTTGGTATGGCTTCATTCAGCTCCGGTTCCCAACGATCAAGGCGAGTTACATGAT
CCCCCATGTTGTGCAAAAAAGCGGTTAGCTCCTTCGGTCCTCCGATCGTTGTCAGAAGTAAGTTGGCCGC
AGTGTTATCACTCATGGTTATGGCAGCACTGCATAATTCTCTTACTGTCATGCCATCCGTAAGATGCTTT
TCTGTGACTGGTGAGTACTCAACCAAGTCATTCTGAGAATAGTGTATGCGGCGACCGAGTTGCTCTTGCC
CGGCGTCAATACGGGATAATACCGCGCCACATAGCAGAACTTTAAAAGTGCTCATCATTGGAAAACGTTC
TTCGGGGCGAAAACTCTCAAGGATCTTACCGCTGTTGAGATCCAGTTCGATGTAACCCACTCGTGCACCC
AACTGATCTTCAGCATCTTTTACTTTCACCAGCGTTTCTGGGTGAGCAAAAACAGGAAGGCAAAATGCCG
CAAAAAAGGGAATAAGGGCGACACGGAAATGTTGAATACTCATACTCTTCCTTTTTCAATATTATTGAAG
CATTTATCAGGGTTATTGTCTCATGAGCGGATACATATTTGAATGTATTTAGAAAAATAAACAAATAGGG
GTTCCGCGCACATTTCCCCGAAAAGTGCCACCTGACGTCTAAGAAACCATTATTATCATGACATTAACCT
ATAAAAATAGGCGTATCACGAGGCCCTTTCGTC
Features (pLannotate 1.2.2; 18 found; start..end, strand, type, name):
    137..236     +  misc_feature   bom (fragment): basis of mobility region from pBR322
    242..399     -  CDS            lacZα (fragment): LacZα fragment of β-galactosidase; lacZ fragment
    444..1139    +  CDS            mScarlet: mScarlet is a basic (constitutively fluorescent) red fluorescent protein published in 2016, derived from synthetic construct. It has moderate acid sensitivity.
   1218..1251    +  protein_bind   lox71: Left element (LE) mutant of loxP (Araki et al., 2010). Cre-mediated recombination occurs in the 8-bp core sequence (GCATACAT). Cre recombinase
   1265..1350    +  CDS            large T antigen (fragment): large T antigen from SV40 (simian virus 40)
   1373..1494    +  polyA_signal   SV40 poly(A) signal: SV40 polyadenylation signal
   1501..1518    +  CDS            small t antigen (fragment): SV40 (simian virus 40) small t antigen
   1544..1755    +  promoter       EF-1α core promoter: core promoter for human elongation factor EF-1α
   1766..2137    +  CDS            ble: BLE_STRHI - Experimental evidence at protein level: Swiss-Prot protein existence level 1. Binding protein with a strong affinity to the bleomycin family of antibiotics. From Streptoalloteichus hindustanus.
   2144..2177    +  protein_bind   lox66: Right element (RE) mutant of loxP (Araki et al., 2010). Cre-mediated recombination occurs in the 8-bp core sequence (GCATACAT). Cre recombinase
   2246..2262    -  protein_bind   lac operator: The lac repressor binds to the lac operator to inhibit transcription in E. coli. This inhibition can be relieved by adding lactose or isopropyl-β-D-thiogalactopyranoside (IPTG). lac repressor encoded by lacI
   2270..2300    -  promoter       lac promoter: promoter for the E. coli lac operon
   2315..2336    -  protein_bind   CAP binding site: CAP binding activates transcription in the presence of cAMP. E. coli catabolite activator protein
   2349..2441    -  CDS            lacI (fragment): lac repressor; lacI; The lac repressor binds to the lac operator to inhibit transcription in E. coli. This inhibition can be relieved by adding lactose or isopropyl-β-D-thiogalactopyranoside (IPTG).
   2624..3212    -  rep_origin     ori: high-copy-number ColE1/pMB1/pBR322/pUC origin of replication
   3383..4243    -  CDS            AmpR: β-lactamase; bla; confers resistance to ampicillin, carbenicillin, and related antibiotics
   4244..4348    -  promoter       AmpR promoter: bla
   4443..35      +  CDS            rop (fragment) (across the origin): Rop protein, which maintains plasmids at low copy number; rop
