[The description below was written by a language model from this plasmid's Addgene catalogue record and pLannotate feature annotations shown in this document.]
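Description:
qTAG-C-mScarlet-EFS-Zeo is a pUC19-based donor cassette plasmid from the qTAG scaffold series for CRISPR-based endogenous tagging in mammalian cells. It is a small (about 4.4 kb) high-copy plasmid maintained in E. coli through the pUC/ColE1-type origin and selected with ampicillin via the β-lactamase gene and its native promoter. Remnants of the pUC19 lac region (lacZα fragment, lac promoter, operator and CAP site) flank the cassette, which sits in the former cloning region. The record lists no gene insert, and no homology arms are annotated, consistent with a generic scaffold to which locus-specific homology sequences would have to be added, although the record does not describe how this is done.

The payload begins with a promoterless mScarlet coding sequence, a bright constitutively fluorescent red protein. The "C" in the name suggests it is meant for fusion to the C-terminus of a target protein, so that expression is driven by the endogenous locus after knock-in. Downstream lies a selection module bracketed by the mutant Cre sites lox71 and lox66. It contains an SV40 polyadenylation signal (the short T-antigen matches are part of this SV40 segment), followed by the EF-1α core (EFS) promoter driving the ble gene, which confers Zeocin resistance. No separate polyadenylation signal is annotated after ble.

This arrangement allows cells with integrated donor DNA to be enriched with Zeocin independently of the tagged gene's expression level. Cre recombinase can later excise the floxed region, and recombination between lox71 and lox66 leaves a doubly mutated site that Cre recognises poorly.
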