Addgene plasmid #227261: qTAG-C-mScarlet-EFS-Zeo
Depositing lab: Laurence Pelletier. Publication: qTAG: an adaptable plasmid scaffold for CRISPR-based endogenous tagging. Philip R, Sharma A, Matellan L, Erpf AC, Hsu WH, Tkach JM, Wyatt HDM, Pelletier L. EMBO J. 2024 Dec 12. doi: 10.1038/s44318-024-00337-5. PubMed 39668248.
Backbone
  Vector backbone: pUC19
  Backbone manufacturer: Invitrogen
  Backbone size (bp): 2686
  Vector type: Mammalian Expression, CRISPR ; Donor Cassette
  Selectable markers: Zeocin
Growth in bacteria
  Bacterial resistance: Ampicillin, 100 μg/mL
  Growth temperature: 37°C
  Growth strain: DH5alpha
  Copy number: High Copy
Gene/Insert
  Gene/Insert name: None
Terms and licenses: Academic/Nonprofit Terms; Industry Terms: Not Available to Industry
How to cite: qTAG-C-mScarlet-EFS-Zeo was a gift from Laurence Pelletier (Addgene plasmid # 227261 ; http://n2t.net/addgene:227261 ; RRID:Addgene_227261)
